>Addgene plasmid #208520 | pCX:cIPAD-3 (full length) | addgene full sequence | sequence record 409847 | Addgene NGS Result
GGTCGACATTGATTATTGACTAGTTATTAATAGTAATCAATTACGGGGTCATTAGTTCATAGCCCATATA
TGGAGTTCCGCGTTACATAACTTACGGTAAATGGCCCGCCTGGCTGACCGCCCAACGACCCCCGCCCATT
GACGTCAATAATGACGTATGTTCCCATAGTAACGCCAATAGGGACTTTCCATTGACGTCAATGGGTGGAG
TATTTACGGTAAACTGCCCACTTGGCAGTACATCAAGTGTATCATATGCCAAGTACGCCCCCTATTGACG
TCAATGACGGTAAATGGCCCGCCTGGCATTATGCCCAGTACATGACCTTATGGGACTTTCCTACTTGGCA
GTACATCTACGTATTAGTCATCGCTATTACCATGGTCGAGGTGAGCCCCACGTTCTGCTTCACTCTCCCC
ATCTCCCCCCCCTCCCCACCCCCAATTTTGTATTTATTTATTTTTTAATTATTTTGTGCAGCGATGGGGG
CGGGGGGGGGGGGGGGGGGCGCSGGGGGGGGGGGGGGGGGGGGGGGGGGGGGGGGGGGCGAGGCGGAGAG
GTGCGGCGGCAGCCAATCAGAGCGGCGCGCTCCGAAAGTTTCCTTTTATGGCGAGGCGGCGGCGGCGGCG
GCCCTATAAAAAGCGAAGCGCGCGGCGGGCGGGAGTCGCTGCGCGCTGCCTTCGCCCCGTGCCCCGCTCC
GCCGCCGCCTCGCGCCGCCCGCCCCGGCTCTGACTGACCGCGTTACTCCCACAGGTGAGCGGGCGGGACG
GCCCTTCTCCTCCGGGCTGTAATTAGCGCTTGGTTTAATGACGGCTTGTTTCTTTTCTGTGGCTGCGTGA
AAGCCTTGAGGGGCTCCGGGAGGGCCCTTTGTGCGGGGGGAGCGGCTCGGGGGGTGCGTGCGTGTGTGTG
TGCGTGGGGAGCGCCGCGTGCGGCTCCGCGCTGCCCGGCGGCTGTGAGCGCTGCGGGCGCGGCGCGGGGC
TTTGTGCGCTCCGCAGTGTGCGCGAGGGGAGCGCGGCCGGGGGCGGTGCCCCGCGGTGCGGGGGGGGCTG
CGAGGGGAACAAAGGCTGCGTGCGGGGTGTGTGCGTGGGGGGGTGAGCAGGGGGTGTGGGCGCGTCGGTC
GGGCTGCAACCCCCCCTGCACCCCCCTCCCCGAGTTGCTGAGCACGGCCCGGCTTCGGGTGCGGGGCTCC
GTACGGGGCGTGGCGCGGGGCTCGCCGTGCCGGGCGGGGGGTGGCGGCAGGKGGGGGTGCCGGGCGGGGC
GGGGCCGCCTCGGGCCGGGGRGGGCTCGGGGGRGGGGCGCGGCGGCCCCCGGAGCGCCGGCGGCTGTCGA
GGCGCGGCGAGCCGCAGCCATTGCCTTTTATGGTAATCGTGCGAGAGGGCGCAGGGACTTCCTTTGTCCC
AAATCTGTGCGGAGCCGAAATCTGGGAGGCGCCGCCGCACCCCCTCTAGCGGGCGCGGGGCGAAGCGGTG
CGGCGCCGGCAGGAAGGAAATGGGCGGGGAGGGCCTTCGTGCGTCGCCGCGCCGCCGTCCCCTTCTCCCT
CTCCAGCCTCGGGGCTGTCCGCGGGGGGACGGCTGCCTTCGGGGGGGACGGGGCAGGGCGGGGTTCGGCT
TCTGGCGTGTGACCGGCGGCTCTAGAGCCTCTGCTAACCATGTTCATGCCTTCTTCTTTTTCCTACAGCT
CCTGGGCAACGTGCTGGTTATTGTGCTGTCTCATCATTTTGGCAAAGAATTCGCCACCATGGAATTTTCC
TGGGGAAGTGGCCAGGAATCCCAGCGCTTGCTTCTTTCTTTTCTGCTTCTTGCAATCTGGGAGGCAGGGA
ACAGCGCTAGCGCAACCATCAAAGAATTTATGAGGTTCAAAGTACGCATGGAGGGTAGTATGAACGGGCA
TGAGTTCGAAATTGAAGGAGAAGGGGAAGGCCGCCCCTATGAGGGGACCCAAACCGCCAAACTTAAAGTG
ACAAAGGGAGGTCCACTTCCTTTTGCCTGGGATATATTGAGCCCACAGTTCATGTACGGAAGCGAAGCCT
ATGTACGACATCCTGCAGACATACCAGATTACAAGAAGCTGCCCTTTCCAGAAGGCTTTAAGTGGGAAAG
AGTGATGAACTTTGAAGATGGCGGCTTGGTAACAGTGACTCAGGACAGCAGTCTCCAAGATGGAACTTTG
ATCTGTAAGGTCAAAATGAGGGGTACTAACTTTCCCCCCGATGGGCCCGTCATGCAAAAAAAGACAATGG
GCTGGGAAGCCTCAACCGAGATGTTGTACCCAGAAGATGGAGTGCTCAAGGGACATTCTTATCAGGCATT
GAAGCTGAAAGATGGCGGACATTACTTGGTTGAGTTTGAGACTATCTATATGGCCAAGAAGCCCGTACAA
CTTCCTGGAGATTACTGCGTAGACACCAAACTGGATATAACCTCTCATAACGAGGATTACACCATTGTCG
AGCAGTACGGCCGCAGTGAAGGTAGACATAGACTTGGAATGGATGAGCGATATAAGGCTAGCCAGATCCA
CTACTCCATCCCTGAGGAGGCCAAACACGGCACCTTCGTGGGCCGCATCGCGCAGGACCTGGGGCTGGAG
CTGACGGAGCTGGTGCCCCGCCTGTTCAGAGTGGCGTCCAAGGACCGCGGAGACCTTCTGGAGGTAAATC
TGCAGAATGGCATTTTGTTTGTGAACTCTCGGATCGACCGGGAGGAGCTGTGCGGGCGGAGCGCGGAGTG
CAGCATCCACCTGGAGGTGATCGTGGACAGGCCGTTGCAGGTTTTCCACGTGGAGGTGGAGGTGAGGGAC
ATTAACGACAACCCTCCCAGGTTCCCAACAACACAAAAGAATCTGTTCATTGCAGAATCAAGGCCACTTG
ACACTTGGTTTCCACTAGAGGGCGCTTCAGACGCAGATATCGGAATCAATGCTGTACTGACTTACAGACT
GAGTCCAAATGATTACTTTTCTTTGGAAAAACCATCCAACGACGAACGGGTAAAAGGTCTTGGACTTGTA
TTACGGAAATCTTTAGACCGGGAGGAAACTCCAGAGATAATTTTAGTGCTTACTGTCACGGACGGAGGAA
AGCCAGAGCTGACCGGCAGTGTTCAGTTACTCATCACTGTGCTGGATGCCAATGATAATGCTCCAGTTTT
TGACAGATCCCTGTATACCGTGAAATTACCAGAAAACGTTCCAAATGGGACATTGGTAGTCAAAGTCAAT
GCCTCAGATTTAGACGAAGGGGTAAATGGGGATATTATGTACTCATTTTCTACAGATATTTCACCAAATG
TGAAATACAAATTCCACATAGACCCTGTTAGCGGAGAGATTATTGTAAAGGGATACATTGATTTTGAAGA
ATGCAAATCCTATGAAATTCTCATAGAGGGAATTGACAAGGGACAACTTCCACTCTCTGGGCACTGTAAA
GTCATTGTACAAGTTGAAGACATCAACGATAATGTTCCAGAATTGGAATTTAAATCTCTATCACTTCCAA
TACGAGAGAACTCTCCAGTGGGCACTGTCATCGCACTCATTAGTGTGTCTGATCGGGACACGGGTGTCAA
CGGGCAGGTGACCTGCTCCCTGACAAGTCATGCTAGCGTTAGTAAGAGCGAGGAGGTAATCAAGGAGTTT
ATGAGGTTTAAGGTCAGGCTCGAGGGCAGCATGAATGGGCATGAGTTTGAGATAGAGGGTGAAGGGGAAG
GCAGACCATATGAGGGTACTCAAACAGCCAAGCTCAAAGTAACCAAGGGCGGTCCACTCCCTTTCGCATG
GGATATTTTGAGTCCCCTTATTATGTATGGTTCCAAAATGTATGTGAAGCACCCTGCAGATGTGCCTGAT
TATATGAAACTGTCATTCCCTGAGGGTTTCAAGTGGGAAAGAGTGATGCATTTTGAAGATGGTGGACTCG
TCACAGCTACACAGGACAGTTCCTTGCAAGATGGTACACTTATTTACAAAGTAAAGATGCGGGGTACAAA
CTTCCCTCCAGATGGTCCCGTTATGCAGAAGAAGACACTCGGTTGGGACTACGCAACAGAGCGACTCTAT
CCCGAGGAGGGCGTTCTCAAAGGTGAACTGCTGGGACGACTGAAACTCAAGGACGGCGGACTGAATCTGG
TGGAAAGTAAGACCATATACATGGCTAAAAAACCCGTACAACTCCCAGGATACTATTTTGTCGACACAAA
GCTGGATATTACCTCCCATAATGAGGATTACACCATTGTAGAGCAATACGAGAGGAGTGAAGGCCGGCAT
CATCTGGGACATGGTACAGGCTCTACTGGATCTGGCAGTAGCGCTAGCGTCCCCTTCAAGTTGGTGTCCA
CATTCAAGAATTACTATTCGCTCGTGCTGGACAGCGCCCTGGACAGAGAGACAACAGCGGACTATAAGGT
GGTGGTGACAGCGCGGGATGGGGGCTCTCCCTCGCTGTGGGCCACGGCTAGTGTGTCTGTTGAGGTTGCT
GACGTGAACGACAATGCACCTGTGTTCGCGCAGCCCGAATACACGGTGTTCGTGAAGGAGAACAACCCGC
CTGGTGCGCACATCTTCACGGTGTCAGCGATGGATGCGGACGCACAGGAGAACGCGCTGGTGTCCTACTC
GCTGGTGGAGCGGAGGGTGGGCGAGCGCTTGCTGTCGAGCTATGTGTCTGTGCACGCGGAGAGCGGCAAG
GTGTTCGCGCTGCAGCCTCTGGACCATGAGGAGCTGGAGCTGCTGCGGTTCCAGGTGAGCGCGCGGGATG
CTGGTGTACCTGCCCTGGGCAGCAATGTGACTCTGCAGGTGTTTGTGCTGGACGAGAATGACAACGCGCC
CACACTGCTGGAACCTGAGGCAGGAGTCTCTGGTGGAATCGTGAGCCGGTTGGTGTCCAGATCAGTGGGT
GCAGGCCATGTGGTGGCTAAGGTGCGCGCGGTGGATGCAGACTCTGGCTATAATGCATGGCTCTCTTATG
AGCTGCAATCGTCAGAAGGCAATTCCCGTAGCCTTTTCCGCGTAGGTTTGTATACGGGCGAGATTAGTAC
TACGCGCATACTGGATGAAGCAGATTCGCCACGTCAGCGCCTTCTGGTGCTGGTGAAGGACCATGGTGAC
CCAGCAATGATTGTTACCGCCACAGTGTTGGTGTCTCTGGTAGAGAATGGCCCGGTACCAAAGGCTCCAT
CGCGAGTATCCACGAGTGTCACACACTCTGAGGCGTCACTGGTGGATGTCAACGTGTACCTGATCATTGC
CATCTGTGCAGTGTCCAGCCTGCTAGTGCTCACGCTGCTGCTGTACACAGCGCTGCGCTGTTCCACTGTC
CCCAGTGAGAGCGTGTGCGGGCCTCCAAAACCGGTAATGGTGTGCTCCAGTGCAGTGGGGAGCTGGTCAT
ACTCCCAACAAAGGAGGCAAAGGGTGTGCTCTGGGGAGTACCCACCTAAGACCGACCTCATGGCCTTCAG
CCCCAGTTTATCTGATTCAAGGGACAGAGAGGATCAATTGCAGTCTGCAGAGGATTCCTCTGGAAAGCCC
CGGCAGCCCAACCCTGACTGGCGCTACTCTGCCTCGCTAAGAGCAGGCATGCACAGCTCTGTGCACCTGG
AGGAGGCTGGCATTCTACGGGCTGGTCCAGGAGGGCCTGATCAGCAGTGGCCAACAGTATCCAGTGCAAC
ACCAGAACCTGAGGCAGGAGAGGTGTCCCCTCCGGTGGGCGCCGGTGTCAACAGCAACAGCTGGACCTTT
AAATACGGACCAGGCAACCCCAAACAGTCCGGTCCCGGTGAGTTGCCAGACAAATTCATTATCCCAGGAT
CTCCTGCAATCATCTCCATCCGGCAGGAGCCTGCTAACAACCAAATTGACAAAAGCGATTTTATAACCTT
CGGCAAAAAGGAGGAGACCAAGAAAAAGAAGAAAAAGAAGAAGGGTAACAAGACCCAGGAGAAAAAAGAG
AAAGGGAACAGCACGACGGACAACAGTGACCAGTATCCGTACGACGTACCGGATTATGCGTGAAGATCTT
TTTCCCTCTGCCAAAAATTATGGGGACATCATGAAGCCCCTTGAGCATCTGACTTCTGGCTAATAAAGGA
AATTTATTTTCATTGCAATAGTGTGTTGGAATTTTTTGTGTCTCTCACTCGGAAGGACATATGGGAGGGC
AAATCATTTAAAACATCAGAATGAGTATTTGGTTTAGAGTTTGGCAACATATGCCCATATGCTGGCTGCC
ATGAACAAAGGTTGGCTATAAAGAGGTCATCAGTATATGAAACAGCCCCCTGCTGTCCATTCCTTATTCC
ATAGAAAAGCCTTGACTTGAGGTTAGATTTTTTTTATATTTTGTTTTGTGTTATTTTTTTCTTTAACATC
CCTAAAATTTTCCTTACATGTTTTACTAGCCAGATTTTTCCTCCTCTCCTGACTACTCCCAGTCATAGCT
GTCCCTCTTCTCTTATGGAGATCCCTCGACCTGCAGCCCAAGCTTGGCGTAATCATGGTCATAGCTGTTT
CCTGTGTGAAATTGTTATCCGCTCACAATTCCACACAACATACGAGCCGGAAGCATAAAGTGTAAAGCCT
GGGGTGCCTAATGAGTGAGCTAACTCACATTAATTGCGTTGCGCTCACTGCCCGCTTTCCAGTCGGGAAA
CCTGTCGTGCCAGCGGATCCGCATCTCAATTAGTCAGCAACCATAGTCCCGCCCCTAACTCCGCCCATCC
CGCCCCTAACTCCGCCCAGTTCCGCCCATTCTCCGCCCCATGGCTGACTAATTTTTTTTATTTATGCAGA
GGCCGAGGCCGCCTCGGCCTCTGAGCTATTCCAGAAGTAGTGAGGAGGCTTTTTTGGAGGCCTAGGCTTT
TGCAAAAAGCTAACTTGTTTATTGCAGCTTATAATGGTTACAAATAAAGCAATAGCATCACAAATTTCAC
AAATAAAGCATTTTTTTCACTGCATTCTAGTTGTGGTTTGTCCAAACTCATCAATGTATCTTATCATGTC
TGGATCCGCTGCATTAATGAATCGGCCAACGCGCGGGGAGAGGCGGTTTGCGTATTGGGCGCTCTTCCGC
TTCCTCGCTCACTGACTCGCTGCGCTCGGTCGTTCGGCTGCGGCGAGCGGTATCAGCTCACTCAAAGGCG
GTAATACGGTTATCCACAGAATCAGGGGATAACGCAGGAAAGAACATGTGAGCAAAAGGCCAGCAAAAGG
CCAGGAACCGTAAAAAGGCCGCGTTGCTGGCGTTTTTCCATAGGCTCCGCCCCCCTGACGAGCATCACAA
AAATCGACGCTCAAGTCAGAGGTGGCGAAACCCGACAGGACTATAAAGATACCAGGCGTTTCCCCCTGGA
AGCTCCCTCGTGCGCTCTCCTGTTCCGACCCTGCCGCTTACCGGATACCTGTCCGCCTTTCTCCCTTCGG
GAAGCGTGGCGCTTTCTCATAGCTCACGCTGTAGGTATCTCAGTTCGGTGTAGGTCGTTCGCTCCAAGCT
GGGCTGTGTGCACGAACCCCCCGTTCAGCCCGACCGCTGCGCCTTATCCGGTAACTATCGTCTTGAGTCC
AACCCGGTAAGACACGACTTATCGCCACTGGCAGCAGCCACTGGTAACAGGATTAGCAGAGCGAGGTATG
TAGGCGGTGCTACAGAGTTCTTGAAGTGGTGGCCTAACTACGGCTACACTAGAAGAACAGTATTTGGTAT
CTGCGCTCTGCTGAAGCCAGTTACCTTCGGAAAAAGAGTTGGTAGCTCTTGATCCGGCAAACAAACCACC
GCTGGTAGCGGTGGTTTTTTTGTTTGCAAGCAGCAGATTACGCGCAGAAAAAAAGGATCTCAAGAAGATC
CTTTGATCTTTTCTACGGGGTCTGACGCTCAGTGGAACGAAAACTCACGTTAAGGGATTTTGGTCATGAG
ATTATCAAAAAGGATCTTCACCTAGATCCTTTTAAATTAAAAATGAAGTTTTAAATCAATCTAAAGTATA
TATGAGTAAACTTGGTCTGACAGTTACCAATGCTTAATCAGTGAGGCACCTATCTCAGCGATCTGTCTAT
TTCGTTCATCCATAGTTGCCTGACTCCCCGTCGTGTAGATAACTACGATACGGGAGGGCTTACCATCTGG
CCCCAGTGCTGCAATGATACCGCGAGACCCACGCTCACCGGCTCCAGATTTATCAGCAATAAACCAGCCA
GCCGGAAGGGCCGAGCGCAGAAGTGGTCCTGCAACTTTATCCGCCTCCATCCAGTCTATTAATTGTTGCC
GGGAAGCTAGAGTAAGTAGTTCGCCAGTTAATAGTTTGCGCAACGTTGTTGCCATTGCTACAGGCATCGT
GGTGTCACGCTCGTCGTTTGGTATGGCTTCATTCAGCTCCGGTTCCCAACGATCAAGGCGAGTTACATGA
TCCCCCATGTTGTGCAAAAAAGCGGTTAGCTCCTTCGGTCCTCCGATCGTTGTCAGAAGTAAGTTGGCCG
CAGTGTTATCACTCATGGTTATGGCAGCACTGCATAATTCTCTTACTGTCATGCCATCCGTAAGATGCTT
TTCTGTGACTGGTGAGTACTCAACCAAGTCATTCTGAGAATAGTGTATGCGGCGACCGAGTTGCTCTTGC
CCGGCGTCAATACGGGATAATACCGCGCCACATAGCAGAACTTTAAAAGTGCTCATCATTGGAAAACGTT
CTTCGGGGCGAAAACTCTCAAGGATCTTACCGCTGTTGAGATCCAGTTCGATGTAACCCACTCGTGCACC
CAACTGATCTTCAGCATCTTTTACTTTCACCAGCGTTTCTGGGTGAGCAAAAACAGGAAGGCAAAATGCC
GCAAAAAAGGGAATAAGGGCGACACGGAAATGTTGAATACTCATACTCTTCCTTTTTCAATATTATTGAA
GCATTTATCAGGGTTATTGTCTCATGAGCGGATACATATTTGAATGTATTTAGAAAAATAAACAAATAGG
GGTTCCGCGCACATTTCCCCGAAAAGTGCCACCTG
Features (pLannotate 1.2.2; 17 found; start..end, strand, type, name):
      5..384     +  enhancer       CMV enhancer: human cytomegalovirus immediate early enhancer
    386..661     +  promoter       chicken β-actin promoter: No description available
    662..1678    +  intron         chimeric intron: chimera between introns from chicken β-actin and rabbit β-globin
   1838..2506    +  CDS            dTomato: dTomato is a basic (constitutively fluorescent) orange fluorescent protein published in 2004, derived from Discosoma sp.. It is reported to be a somewhat slowly-maturing dimer with low acid sensitivity.
   2510..5983    +  CDS            Pcdha4: PCDA4_MOUSE - Also known as Cnr1. Experimental evidence at protein level: Swiss-Prot protein existence level 1. Calcium-dependent cell-adhesion protein involved in cells self-recognition and non-self discrimination (Probable). Thereby, it is involved in the establishment and maintenance of specific neuronal connections in the brain (PubMed:27161523). From Mus musculus (Mouse).
   6082..6137    +  polyA_signal   β-globin poly(A) signal: rabbit β-globin polyadenylation signal (Gil and Proudfoot, 1987)
   6522..6538    -  protein_bind   lac operator: The lac repressor binds to the lac operator to inhibit transcription in E. coli. This inhibition can be relieved by adding lactose or isopropyl-β-D-thiogalactopyranoside (IPTG). lac repressor encoded by lacI
   6546..6576    -  promoter       lac promoter: promoter for the E. coli lac operon
   6591..6612    -  protein_bind   CAP binding site: CAP binding activates transcription in the presence of cAMP. E. coli catabolite activator protein
   6625..6664    -  CDS            lacI (fragment): lac repressor; lacI; The lac repressor binds to the lac operator to inhibit transcription in E. coli. This inhibition can be relieved by adding lactose or isopropyl-β-D-thiogalactopyranoside (IPTG).
   6671..6693    +  promoter       SV40 promoter (fragment): SV40 enhancer and early promoter
   6717..6852    +  rep_origin     SV40 ori: SV40 origin of replication
   6872..7006    +  polyA_signal   SV40 poly(A) signal: SV40 polyadenylation signal
   7008..7062    -  CDS            lacI (fragment): lac repressor; lacI; The lac repressor binds to the lac operator to inhibit transcription in E. coli. This inhibition can be relieved by adding lactose or isopropyl-β-D-thiogalactopyranoside (IPTG).
   7245..7833    -  rep_origin     ori: high-copy-number ColE1/pMB1/pBR322/pUC origin of replication
   8004..8864    -  CDS            AmpR: β-lactamase; bla; confers resistance to ampicillin, carbenicillin, and related antibiotics
   8865..8969    -  promoter       AmpR promoter: bla
