[The description below was written by a language model from this plasmid's Addgene catalogue record and pLannotate feature annotations shown in this document.]
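Description:
pCX:cIPAD-3 (full length) is a mammalian expression plasmid of about 9 kb built on the pCX backbone, in which the CAG-type regulatory unit (CMV immediate-early enhancer, chicken β-actin promoter and a chimeric chicken β-actin/rabbit β-globin intron) drives strong constitutive transcription. Transcripts are terminated by the rabbit β-globin polyadenylation signal. In bacteria the plasmid is maintained at high copy through a ColE1/pUC-type origin and selected with ampicillin via the β-lactamase gene and its native promoter. The backbone also carries an SV40 origin of replication with an adjacent SV40 poly(A) signal, as well as residual lac promoter/operator and lacI fragments that are cloning-vector remnants rather than functional parts of the payload.

The insert, cloned between EcoRI and BglII sites, is a modified full-length mouse protocadherin-α4 (Pcdha4, also called Cnr1), a calcium-dependent cell-adhesion protein involved in neuronal self-recognition. It carries a C-terminal HA tag. According to the catalogue entry, both ddGFP-A and ddGFP-B3 are inserted into the protocadherin. These are partners of a dimerization-dependent fluorescent protein pair that fluoresces brightly only when the two halves associate. The automated annotation labels a segment just upstream of the main Pcdha4 match as dTomato, which most likely reflects the sequence similarity of ddGFP modules to Discosoma-derived proteins. It does not separately resolve the two ddGFP modules or the HA tag, and the long Pcdha4 feature probably spans an unannotated insertion. The associated publication concerns visualizing trans-interactions of a protocadherin-α between processes arising from a single neuron, and this construct appears to serve as an indicator for that purpose.
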