Addgene plasmid #208520: pCX:cIPAD-3 (full length)
Purpose: ddGFP-A and ddGFP-B3-inserted Pcdhα4
Depositing lab: Takeharu Nagai. Depositing organization: The University of Osaka. Publication: Visualization of trans-interactions of a protocadherin-alpha between processes originating from single neurons. Kanadome T, Hoshino N, Nagai T, Yagi T, Matsuda T. iScience. 2023 Jul 17;26(7):107238. doi: 10.1016/j.isci.2023.107238. eCollection 2023 Jul 21. PubMed 37534169.
Backbone
  Vector backbone: pCX
  Backbone size w/o insert (bp): 4778
  Vector type: Mammalian Expression
Growth in bacteria
  Bacterial resistance: Ampicillin, 100 μg/mL
  Growth temperature: 37°C
  Growth strain: DH5alpha
  Copy number: High Copy
Gene/Insert
  Gene/Insert name: Pcdha4
  Species: M. musculus (mouse)
  Insert size (bp): 4293
  Entrez Gene: Pcdha4 (a.k.a. Cnr1, Crnr1)
  Promoter: Chicken β-actin
  Tag / fusion protein: HA tag (C terminal on insert)
  Cloning method: Restriction Enzyme; 5′ cloning site EcoRI (not destroyed); 3′ cloning site BglII (not destroyed)
  Sequencing primers: 5′ CTTCTGGCGTGTGACCGG; 3′ CCATATGTCCTTCCGAGTG
Terms and licenses: Academic/Nonprofit Terms; Industry Terms: Not Available to Industry
How to cite: pCX:cIPAD-3 (full length) was a gift from Takeharu Nagai (Addgene plasmid # 208520 ; http://n2t.net/addgene:208520 ; RRID:Addgene_208520)
